Addgene plasmid #50335: pICSL70005
Depositing lab: Nicola Patron. Depositing organization: Sainsbury Laboratory, Norwich. Publication: A golden gate modular cloning toolbox for plants. Engler C, Youles M, Gruetzner R, Ehnert TM, Werner S, Jones JD, Patron NJ, Marillonnet S. ACS Synth Biol. 2014 Nov 21;3(11):839-43. doi: 10.1021/sb4001504. Epub 2014 Feb 20. PubMed 24933124.
Backbone
  Vector backbone: pICH41331
  Vector type: plant expression
Growth in bacteria
  Bacterial resistance: Spectinomycin, 50 μg/mL
  Growth temperature: 37°C
  Growth strain: DH5alpha
  Copy number: High Copy
Gene/Insert
  Gene/Insert name: bialaphos resistance cassette (Nos promoter (A. tumefaciens) + phosphinothricin acetyl transferase (S. hygroscopicus) + Nos term
  Mutation: BsaI/BbsI sites removed by point-mutation
  Cloning method: Restriction Enzyme; 5′ cloning site BpiI (destroyed during cloning); 3′ cloning site BpiI (destroyed during cloning)
Terms and licenses: Academic/Nonprofit Terms; Industry Terms: Not Available to Industry
Depositor comments: insert can be released with BsaI
How to cite: pICSL70005 was a gift from Nicola Patron (Addgene plasmid # 50335 ; http://n2t.net/addgene:50335 ; RRID:Addgene_50335)
