[The description below was written by a language model from this plasmid's Addgene catalogue record and pLannotate feature annotations shown in this document.]
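Description:
pICSL70005 is a small (about 3.4 kb), high-copy E. coli cloning plasmid from a Golden Gate modular cloning (MoClo) toolbox for plants. It is built on the pICH41331 backbone and catalogued as a plant expression vector, although in practice it serves as a storage module for a standard part rather than as a plant delivery vector: the annotated sequence contains no T-DNA borders or Agrobacterium replication functions. Propagation in bacteria relies on a ColE1/pUC-type origin, and selection is by spectinomycin through the aadA gene, which also confers streptomycin resistance. An AmpR (bla) promoter lies upstream of aadA. The short annotated fragments of lacI, an integrase and a gentamicin acetyltransferase appear to be non-functional remnants of the backbone's construction rather than working genes.

The payload is a complete plant selectable-marker transcription unit. The nopaline synthase (Nos) promoter from Agrobacterium tumefaciens drives the bar gene from Streptomyces hygroscopicus, followed by the Nos terminator and polyadenylation signal. The bar gene encodes phosphinothricin acetyltransferase, which inactivates phosphinothricin by acetylation and so confers resistance to bialaphos and glufosinate-type herbicides. Internal BsaI and BbsI/BpiI sites were removed by point mutation so that the cassette is compatible with Type IIS assembly. The insert was cloned through BpiI sites that were destroyed in the process, and it can be released intact with BsaI. This allows the pre-assembled resistance cassette to be moved in a one-pot Golden Gate reaction into higher-level acceptor vectors, where it provides herbicide-based selection of transformed plant tissue alongside other transcription units in multigene constructs.
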