Features (pLannotate 1.2.2; 9 found; start..end, strand, type, name):
    350..938     +  rep_origin     ori: high-copy-number ColE1/pMB1/pBR322/pUC origin of replication
   1121..1170    +  CDS            lacI (fragment): lac repressor; lacI; The lac repressor binds to the lac operator to inhibit transcription in E. coli. This inhibition can be relieved by adding lactose or isopropyl-β-D-thiogalactopyranoside (IPTG).
   1296..1478    +  promoter       NOS promoter: nopaline synthase promoter NOS promoter
   1499..2047    +  CDS            bar: PAT_STRHY - Experimental evidence at protein level: Swiss-Prot protein existence level 1. Inactivates phosphinothricin (PPT) by transfer of an acetyl group from acetyl CoA. Can also acetylate demethylphosphinothricin but not PTT or glutamate. This enzyme is an effector of phosphinothricin tripeptide (PTT or bialaphos) resistance. From Streptomyces hygroscopicus. Introduced by genetic manipulation and expressed in glufosinate-tolerant maize by Dekalb Genetics.
   2078..2330    +  terminator     NOS terminator: nopaline synthase terminator and poly(A) signal
   2475..2579    +  promoter       AmpR promoter: bla
   2570..2650    -  CDS            int (fragment): INT2_ECOLX - Protein inferred from homology: Swiss-Prot protein existence level 3. Putative integrase believed to be involved in the insertion of antibiotic resistance genes into plasmids and transposons. From Escherichia coli.
   2738..2794    +  CDS            GmR (fragment): gentamycin acetyltransferase; aacC1; confers resistance to gentamycin
   2801..176     +  CDS            aadA (across the origin): S3AD_ECOLX - Experimental evidence at protein level: Swiss-Prot protein existence level 1. Mediates bacterial resistance to the antibiotics streptomycin and spectinomycin. From Escherichia coli.
>Addgene plasmid #50335 | pICSL70005 | addgene full sequence | sequence record 497547 | Addgene NGS Result
AGGATGTCGCTGCCGACTGGGCAATGGAGCGCCTGCCGGCCCAGTATCAGCCCGTCATACTTGAAGCTAG
ACAGGCTTATCTTGGACAAGAAGAAGATCGCTTGGCCTCGCGCGCAGATCAGTTGGAAGAATTTGTCCAT
TACGTAAAAGGCGAGATCACCAAGGTAGTCGGCAAATAACTGTCAGACCAAGTTTACTCATATATACTTT
AGATTGATTTAAAACTTCATTTTTAATTTAAAAGGATCTAGGTGAAGATCCTTTTTGATAATCTCATGAC
CAAAATCCCTTAACGTGAGTTTTCGTTCCACTGAGCGTCAGACCCCGTAGAAAAGATCAAAGGATCTTCT
TGAGATCCTTTTTTTCTGCGCGTAATCTGCTGCTTGCAAACAAAAAAACCACCGCTACCAGCGGTGGTTT
GTTTGCCGGATCAAGAGCTACCAACTCTTTTTCCGAAGGTAACTGGCTTCAGCAGAGCGCAGATACCAAA
TACTGTTCTTCTAGTGTAGCCGTAGTTAGGCCACCACTTCAAGAACTCTGTAGCACCGCCTACATACCTC
GCTCTGCTAATCCTGTTACCAGTGGCTGCTGCCAGTGGCGATAAGTCGTGTCTTACCGGGTTGGACTCAA
GACGATAGTTACCGGATAAGGCGCAGCGGTCGGGCTGAACGGGGGGTTCGTGCACACAGCCCAGCTTGGA
GCGAACGACCTACACCGAACTGAGATACCTACAGCGTGAGCTATGAGAAAGCGCCACGCTTCCCGAAGGG
AGAAAGGCGGACAGGTATCCGGTAAGCGGCAGGGTCGGAACAGGAGAGCGCACGAGGGAGCTTCCAGGGG
GAAACGCCTGGTATCTTTATAGTCCTGTCGGGTTTCGCCACCTCTGACTTGAGCGTCGATTTTTGTGATG
CTCGTCAGGGGGGCGGAGCCTATGGAAAAACGCCAGCAACGCGGCCTTTTTACGGTTCCTGGCCTTTTGC
TGGCCTTTTGCTCACATGTTCTTTCCTGCGTTATCCCCTGATTCTGTGGATAACCGTATTACCGCCTTTG
AGTGAGCTGATACCGCTCGCCGCAGCCGAACGACCGAGCGCAGCGAGTCAGTGAGCGAGGAAGCGGAAGA
GCGCCCAATACGCAAACCGCCTCTCCCCGCGCGTTGGCCGATTCATTAATCACTCTGTGGTCTCAGGAGC
GGAGAATTAAGGGAGTCACGTTATGACCCCCGCCGATGACGCGGGACAAGCCGTTTTACGTTTGGAACTG
ACAGAACCGCAACGTTGAAGGAGCCACTCAGCCGCGGGTTTCTGGAGTTTAATGAGCTAAGCACATACGT
CAGAAACCATTATTGCGCGTTCAAAAGTCGCCTAAGGTCACTATCAGCTAGCAAATATTTCTTGTCAAAA
TGCTCCACTGACGTTCCATAAATTCCCCTCGGTATCCAATTAGAGTCTCATATTCACTCTCAATCCAAAT
AATCTGCACCGGATCTGGATCGTTTCGCATGTCTCCTGAAAGAAGGCCTGCTGATATTAGAAGGGCTACT
GAGGCTGATATGCCTGCTGTGTGCACTATTGTGAATCATTACATTGAGACTTCTACTGTGAATTTCAGGA
CTGAGCCTCAAGAACCACAAGAGTGGACTGATGATCTTGTGAGGCTTAGAGAGAGGTATCCTTGGCTTGT
TGCTGAAGTGGATGGTGAAGTGGCTGGTATTGCTTATGCTGGTCCTTGGAAGGCTAGGAATGCTTACGAT
TGGACTGCTGAGTCTACTGTTTACGTGTCTCCTAGGCATCAAAGAACTGGTCTTGGATCTACTCTTTACA
CTCATCTTTTGAAGTCTTTGGAGGCTCAGGGTTTCAAGTCTGTGGTTGCTGTGATTGGACTTCCTAATGA
TCCTTCTGTGAGGATGCATGAGGCTCTTGGTTATGCTCCTAGGGGAATGCTTAGAGCTGCTGGTTTCAAA
CATGGAAATTGGCATGATGTGGGATTCTGGCAGCTTGATTTCTCTCTTCCTGTTCCTCCTAGACCTGTTC
TTCCTGTGACTGAGATTTGAGCGGGACTCTGGATCTAGAGTCAAGCAGATCGTTCAAACATTTGGCAATA
AAGTTTCTTAAGATTGAATCCTGTTGCCGGTCTTGCGATGATTATCATATAATTTCTGTTGAATTACGTT
AAGCATGTAATAATTAACATGTAATGCATGACGTTATTTATGAGATGGGTTTTTATGATTAGAGTCCCGC
AATTATACATTTAATACGCGATAGAAAACAAAATATAGCGCGCAAACTAGGATAAATTATCGCGCGCGGT
GTCATCTATGTTACTAGATCGACGCTTGCTGAATTGGAGCGCTTGAGACCACGAAGTGGCTCTTCAGTGG
ACGAAAGGGCCTCGTGATACGCCTATTTTTATAGGTTAATGTCATGATAATAATGGTTTCTTAGACGTCA
GGTGGCACTTTTCGGGGAAATGTGCGCGGAACCCCTATTTGTTTATTTTTCTAAATACATTCAAATATGT
ATCCGCTCATGAGACAATAACCCTGATAAATGCTTCAATAATATTGAAAAAGGAAGAGTATGCGCTCACG
CAACTGGTCCAGAACCTTGACCGAACGCAGCGGTGGTAACGGCGCAGTGGCGGTTTTCATGGCTTGTTAT
GACTGTTTTTTTTTGGGGTACAGTCTATGCCTCGGGCATCCAAGCAGCAAGCGCGTTACGCCGTGGGTCG
ATGTTTGATGTTATGGAGCAGCAACGATGTTACGCAGCAGGGCAGTCGCCCTAAAACAAAGTTAAACATC
ATGAGGGAAGCGGTGATCGCCGAAGTATCGACTCAACTATCAGAGGTAGTTGGCGTCATCGAGCGCCATC
TCGAACCGACGTTGCTGGCCGTACATTTGTACGGCTCCGCAGTGGATGGCGGCCTGAAGCCACACAGCGA
TATTGATTTGCTGGTTACGGTGACCGTAAGGCTTGATGAAACAACGCGGCGAGCTTTGATCAACGACCTT
TTGGAAACTTCGGCTTCCCCTGGAGAGAGCGAGATTCTCCGCGCTGTAGAAGTCACCATTGTTGTGCACG
ACGACATCATTCCGTGGCGTTATCCAGCTAAGCGCGAACTGCAATTTGGAGAATGGCAGCGCAATGACAT
TCTTGCAGGTATCTTCGAGCCAGCCACGATCGACATTGATCTGGCTATCTTGCTGACAAAAGCAAGAGAA
CATAGCGTTGCCTTGGTAGGTCCAGCGGCGGAGGAACTCTTTGATCCGGTTCCTGAACAGGATCTATTTG
AGGCGCTAAATGAAACCTTAACGCTATGGAACTCGCCGCCCGACTGGGCTGGCGATGAGCGAAATGTAGT
GCTTACGTTGTCCCGCATTTGGTACAGCGCAGTAACCGGCAAAATCGCGCCGA
