>Addgene plasmid #50335 | pICSL70005 | addgene partial sequence | sequence record 76487 | MoCloF 5'-agcgaggaagcggaagagcg-3'
CCCGCGCGTTGGCCGATTCATTAATCACTCTGTGGTCTCAGGAGCGGAGAATTAAGGGAGTCACGTTATG
ACCCCCGCCGATGACGCGGGACAAGCCGTTTTACGTTTGGAACTGACAGAACCGCAACGTTGAAGGAGCC
ACTCAGCCGCGGGTTTCTGGAGTTTAATGAGCTAAGCACATACGTCAGAAACCATTATTGCGCGTTCAAA
AGTCGCCTAAGGTCACTATCAGCTAGCAAATATTTCTTGTCAAAATGCTCCACTGACGTTCCATAAATTC
CCCTCGGTATCCAATTAGAGTCTCATATTCACTCTCAATCCAAATAATCTGCACCGGATCTGGATCGTTT
CGCATGTCTCCTGAAAGAAGGCCTGCTGATATTAGAAGGGCTACTGAGGCTGATATGCCTGCTGTGTGCA
CTATTGTGAATCATTACATTGAGACTTCTACTGTGAATTTCAGGACTGAGCCTCAAGAACCACAAGAGTG
GACTGATGATCTTGTGAGGCTTAGAGAGAGGTATCCTTGGCTTGTTGCTGAAGTGGATGGTGAAGTGGCT
GGTATTGCTTATGCTGGTCCTTGGAAGGCTAGGAATGCTTACGATTGGACTGCTGAGTCTACTGTTTACG
TGTCTCCTAGGCATCAAAGAACTGGTCTTGGATCTACTCTTTACACTCATCTTTTGAAGTCTTTGGAGGC
TCAGGGTTTCAAGTCTGTGGTTGCTGTGATTGGACTTCCTAATGATCCTTCTGTGAGGATGCATGAGGCT
CTTGGTTATGCTCCTAGGGGAATGCTTAGAGCTGCTGGTTTCAAACATGGAAATTGGCATGATGTGGGAT
TCTGGCAGCTTGATTTCTCTCTTCCTGTTCCTCCTAGACCTGTTCTTCCTGTGACTGA
