>Addgene plasmid #50335 | pICSL70005 | addgene partial sequence | sequence record 76654 | MoCloR 5'-gccacctgacgtctaagaaacc-3'
TAGGCGTATCACGAGGCCCTTTCGTCCACTGAAGAGCCACTTCGTGGTCTCAAGCGCTCCAATTCAGCAA
GCGTCGATCTAGTAACATAGATGACACCGCGCGCGATAATTTATCCTAGTTTGCGCGCTATATTTTGTTT
TCTATCGCGTATTAAATGTATAATTGCGGGACTCTAATCATAAAAACCCATCTCATAAATAACGTCATGC
ATTACATGTTAATTATTACATGCTTAACGTAATTCAACAGAAATTATATGATAATCATCGCAAGACCGGC
AACAGGATTCAATCTTAAGAAACTTTATTGCCAAATGTTTGAACGATCTGCTTGACTCTAGATCCAGAGT
CCCGCTCAAATCTCAGTCACAGGAAGAACAGGTCTAGGAGGAACAGGAAGAGAGAAATCAAGCTGCCAGA
ATCCCACATCATGCCAATTTCCATGTTTGAAACCAGCAGCTCTAAGCATTCCCCTAGGAGCATAACCAAG
AGCCTCATGCATCCTCACAGAAGGATCATTAGGAAGTCCAATCACAGCAACCACAGACTTGAAACCCTGA
GCCTCCAAAGACTTCAAAAGATGAGTGTAAAGAGTAGATCCAAGACCAGTTCTTTGATGCCTAGGAGACA
CGTAAACAGTAGACTCAGCAGTCCAATCGTAAGCATTCCTAGCCTTCCAAGGACCAGCATAAGCAATACC
AGCCACTTCACCATCCACTTCAGCAACAAGCCAAGGATACCTCTCTCTAAGCCTCACAAGATCATCAGTC
CACTCTTGTGGTTCTTGAGGCTCAGTCCTGAAATTCACAGTAGAAGTCTCAATGTAATGATTCACAATAG
TGCACACAGCA
